>Addgene plasmid #170464 | pHR-iRFP670-CaaX | addgene full sequence | sequence record 339025 | Addgene NGS Result
CATCTAGAATTAATTCCGTGTATTCTATAGTGTCACCTAAATCGTATGTGTATGATACATAAGGTTATGT
ATTAATTGTAGCCGCGTTCTAACGACAATATGTACAAGCCTAATTGTGTAGCATCTGGCTTACTGAAGCA
GACCCTATCATCTCTCTCGTAAACTGCCGTCAGAGTCGGTTTGGTTGGACGAACCTTCTGAGTTTCTGGT
AACGCCGTCCCGCACCCGGAAATGGTCAGCGAACCAATCAGCAGGGTCATCGCTAGCCAGATCCTCTACG
CCGGACGCATCGTGGCCGGCATCACCGGCGCCACAGGTGCGGTTGCTGGCGCCTATATCGCCGACATCAC
CGATGGGGAAGATCGGGCTCGCCACTTCGGGCTCATGAGCGCTTGTTTCGGCGTGGGTATGGTGGCAGGC
CCCGTGGCCGGGGGACTGTTGGGCGCCATCTCCTTGCATGCACCATTCCTTGCGGCGGCGGTGCTCAACG
GCCTCAACCTACTACTGGGCTGCTTCCTAATGCAGGAGTCGCATAAGGGAGAGCGTCGAATGGTGCACTC
TCAGTACAATCTGCTCTGATGCCGCATAGTTAAGCCAGCCCCGACACCCGCCAACACCCGCTGACGCGCC
CTGACGGGCTTGTCTGCTCCCGGCATCCGCTTACAGACAAGCTGTGACCGTCTCCGGGAGCTGCATGTGT
CAGAGGTTTTCACCGTCATCACCGAAACGCGCGAGACGAAAGGGCCTCGTGATACGCCTATTTTTATAGG
TTAATGTCATGATAATAATGGTTTCTTAGACGTCAGGTGGCACTTTTCGGGGAAATGTGCGCGGAACCCC
TATTTGTTTATTTTTCTAAATACATTCAAATATGTATCCGCTCATGAGACAATAACCCTGATAAATGCTT
CAATAATATTGAAAAAGGAAGAGTATGAGTATTCAACATTTCCGTGTCGCCCTTATTCCCTTTTTTGCGG
CATTTTGCCTTCCTGTTTTTGCTCACCCAGAAACGCTGGTGAAAGTAAAAGATGCTGAAGATCAGTTGGG
TGCACGAGTGGGTTACATCGAACTGGATCTCAACAGCGGTAAGATCCTTGAGAGTTTTCGCCCCGAAGAA
CGTTTTCCAATGATGAGCACTTTTAAAGTTCTGCTATGTGGCGCGGTATTATCCCGTATTGACGCCGGGC
AAGAGCAACTCGGTCGCCGCATACACTATTCTCAGAATGACTTGGTTGAGTACTCACCAGTCACAGAAAA
GCATCTTACGGATGGCATGACAGTAAGAGAATTATGCAGTGCTGCCATAACCATGAGTGATAACACTGCG
GCCAACTTACTTCTGACAACGATCGGAGGACCGAAGGAGCTAACCGCTTTTTTGCACAACATGGGGGATC
ATGTAACTCGCCTTGATCGTTGGGAACCGGAGCTGAATGAAGCCATACCAAACGACGAGCGTGACACCAC
GATGCCTGTAGCAATGGCAACAACGTTGCGCAAACTATTAACTGGCGAACTACTTACTCTAGCTTCCCGG
CAACAATTAATAGACTGGATGGAGGCGGATAAAGTTGCAGGACCACTTCTGCGCTCGGCCCTTCCGGCTG
GCTGGTTTATTGCTGATAAATCTGGAGCCGGTGAGCGTGGGTCTCGCGGTATCATTGCAGCACTGGGGCC
AGATGGTAAGCCCTCCCGTATCGTAGTTATCTACACGACGGGGAGTCAGGCAACTATGGATGAACGAAAT
AGACAGATCGCTGAGATAGGTGCCTCACTGATTAAGCATTGGTAACTGTCAGACCAAGTTTACTCATATA
TACTTTAGATTGATTTAAAACTTCATTTTTAATTTAAAAGGATCTAGGTGAAGATCCTTTTTGATAATCT
CATGACCAAAATCCCTTAACGTGAGTTTTCGTTCCACTGAGCGTCAGACCCCGTAGAAAAGATCAAAGGA
TCTTCTTGAGATCCTTTTTTTCTGCGCGTAATCTGCTGCTTGCAAACAAAAAAACCACCGCTACCAGCGG
TGGTTTGTTTGCCGGATCAAGAGCTACCAACTCTTTTTCCGAAGGTAACTGGCTTCAGCAGAGCGCAGAT
ACCAAATACTGTTCTTCTAGTGTAGCCGTAGTTAGGCCACCACTTCAAGAACTCTGTAGCACCGCCTACA
TACCTCGCTCTGCTAATCCTGTTACCAGTGGCTGCTGCCAGTGGCGATAAGTCGTGTCTTACCGGGTTGG
ACTCAAGACGATAGTTACCGGATAAGGCGCAGCGGTCGGGCTGAACGGGGGGTTCGTGCACACAGCCCAG
CTTGGAGCGAACGACCTACACCGAACTGAGATACCTACAGCGTGAGCTATGAGAAAGCGCCACGCTTCCC
GAAGGGAGAAAGGCGGACAGGTATCCGGTAAGCGGCAGGGTCGGAACAGGAGAGCGCACGAGGGAGCTTC
CAGGGGGAAACGCCTGGTATCTTTATAGTCCTGTCGGGTTTCGCCACCTCTGACTTGAGCGTCGATTTTT
GTGATGCTCGTCAGGGGGGCGGAGCCTATGGAAAAACGCCAGCAACGCGGCCTTTTTACGGTTCCTGGCC
TTTTGCTGGCCTTTTGCTCACATGTTCTTTCCTGCGTTATCCCCTGATTCTGTGGATAACCGTATTACCG
CCTTTGAGTGAGCTGATACCGCTCGCCGCAGCCGAACGACCGAGCGCAGCGAGTCAGTGAGCGAGGAAGC
GGAAGAGCGCCCAATACGCAAACCGCCTCTCCCCGCGCGTTGGCCGATTCATTAATGCAGCTGTGGAATG
TGTGTCAGTTAGGGTGTGGAAAGTCCCCAGGCTCCCCAGCAGGCAGAAGTATGCAAAGCATGCATCTCAA
TTAGTCAGCAACCAGGTGTGGAAAGTCCCCAGGCTCCCCAGCAGGCAGAAGTATGCAAAGCATGCATCTC
AATTAGTCAGCAACCATAGTCCCGCCCCTAACTCCGCCCATCCCGCCCCTAACTCCGCCCAGTTCCGCCC
ATTCTCCGCCCCATGGCTGACTAATTTTTTTTATTTATGCAGAGGCCGAGGCCGCCTCGGCCTCTGAGCT
ATTCCAGAAGTAGTGAGGAGGCTTTTTTGGAGGCCTAGGCTTTTGCAAAAAGCTTGGACACAAGACAGGC
TTGCGAGATATGTTTGAGAATACCACTTTATCCCGCGTCAGGGAGAGGCAGTGCGTAAAAAGACGCGGAC
TCATGTGAAATACTGGTTTTTAGTGCGCCAGATCTCTATAATCTCGCGCAACCTATTTTCCCCTCGAACA
CTTTTTAAGCCGTAGATAAACAGGCTGGGACACTTCACATGAGCGAAAAATACATCGTCACCTGGGACAT
GTTGCAGATCCATGCACGTAAACTCGCAAGCCGACTGATGCCTTCTGAACAATGGAAAGGCATTATTGCC
GTAAGCCGTGGCGGTCTGTACCGGGTGCGTTACTGGCGCGTGAACTGGGTATTCGTCATGTCGATACCGT
TTGTATTTCCAGCTACGATCACGACAACCAGCGCGAGCTTAAAGTGCTGAAACGCGCAGAAGGCGATGGC
GAAGGCTTCATCGTTATTGATGACCTGGTGGATACCGGTGGTACTGCGGTTGCGATTCGTGAAATGTATC
CAAAAGCGCACTTTGTCACCATCTTCGCAAAACCGGCTGGTCGTCCGCTGGTTGATGACTATGTTGTTGA
TATCCCGCAAGATACCTGGATTGAACAGCCGTGGGATATGGGCGTCGTATTCGTCCCGCCAATCTCCGGT
CGCTAATCTTTTCAACGCCTGGCACTGCCGGGCGTTGTTCTTTTTAACTTCAGGCGGGTTACAATAGTTT
CCAGTAAGTATTCTGGAGGCTGCATCCATGACACAGGCAAACCTGAGCGAAACCCTGTTCAAACCCCGCT
TTAAACATCCTGAAACCTCGACGCTAGTCCGCCGCTTTAATCACGGCGCACAACCGCCTGTGCAGTCGGC
CCTTGATGGTAAAACCATCCCTCACTGGTATCGCATGATTAACCGTCTGATGTGGATCTGGCGCGGCATT
GACCCACGCGAAATCCTCGACGTCCAGGCACGTATTGTGATGAGCGATGCCGAACGTACCGACGATGATT
TATACGATACGGTGATTGGCTACCGTGGCGGCAACTGGATTTATGAGTGGGCCCCGGATCTTTGTGAAGG
AACCTTACTTCTGTGGTGTGACATAATTGGACAAACTACCTACAGAGATTTAAAGCTCTAAGGTAAATAT
AAAATTTTTAAGTGTATAATGTGTTAAACTACTGATTCTAATTGTTTGTGTATTTTAGATTCCAACCTAT
GGAACTGATGAATGGGAGCAGTGGTGGAATGCCTTTAATGAGGAAAACCTGTTTTGCTCAGAAGAAATGC
CATCTAGTGATGATGAGGCTACTGCTGACTCTCAACATTCTACTCCTCCAAAAAAGAAGAGAAAGGTAGA
AGACCCCAAGGACTTTCCTTCAGAATTGCTAAGTTTTTTGAGTCATGCTGTGTTTAGTAATAGAACTCTT
GCTTGCTTTGCTATTTACACCACAAAGGAAAAAGCTGCACTGCTATACAAGAAAATTATGGAAAAATATT
CTGTAACCTTTATAAGTAGGCATAACAGTTATAATCATAACATACTGTTTTTTCTTACTCCACACAGGCA
TAGAGTGTCTGCTATTAATAACTATGCTCAAAAATTGTGTACCTTTAGCTTTTTAATTTGTAAAGGGGTT
AATAAGGAATATTTGATGTATAGTGCCTTGACTAGAGATCATAATCAGCCATACCACATTTGTAGAGGTT
TTACTTGCTTTAAAAAACCTCCCACACCTCCCCCTGAACCTGAAACATAAAATGAATGCAATTGTTGTTG
TTAACTTGTTTATTGCAGCTTATAATGGTTACAAATAAAGCAATAGCATCACAAATTTCACAAATAAAGC
ATTTTTTTCACTGCATTCTAGTTGTGGTTTGTCCAAACTCATCAATGTATCTTATCATGTCTGGATCAAC
TGGATAACTCAAGCTAACCAAAATCATCCCAAACTTCCCACCCCATACCCTATTACCACTGCCAATTACC
TGTGGTTTCATTTACTCTAAACCTGTGATTCCTCTGAATTATTTTCATTTTAAAGAAATTGTATTTGTTA
AATATGTACTACAAACTTAGTAGTTGGAAGGGCTAATTCACTCCCAAAGAAGACAAGATATCCTTGATCT
GTGGATCTACCACACACAAGGCTACTTCCCTGATTAGCAGAACTACACACCAGGGCCAGGGGTCAGATAT
CCACTGACCTTTGGATGGTGCTACAAGCTAGTACCAGTTGAGCCAGATAAGGTAGAAGAGGCCAATAAAG
GAGAGAACACCAGCTTGTTACACCCTGTGAGCCTGCATGGGATGGATGACCCGGAGAGAGAAGTGTTAGA
GTGGAGGTTTGACAGCCGCCTAGCATTTCATCACGTGGCCCGAGAGCTGCATCCGGAGTACTTCAAGAAC
TGCTGATATCGAGCTTGCTACAAGGGACTTTCCGCTGGGGACTTTCCAGGGAGGCGTGGCCTGGGCGGGA
CTGGGGAGTGGCGAGCCCTCAGATCCTGCATATAAGCAGCTGCTTTTTGCCTGTACTGGGTCTCTCTGGT
TAGACCAGATCTGAGCCTGGGAGCTCTCTGGCTAACTAGGGAACCCACTGCTTAAGCCTCAATAAAGCTT
GCCTTGAGTGCTTCAAGTAGTGTGTGCCCGTCTGTTGTGTGACTCTGGTAACTAGAGATCCCTCAGACCC
TTTTAGTCAGTGTGGAAAATCTCTAGCAGTGGCGCCCGAACAGGGACTTGAAAGCGAAAGGGAAACCAGA
GGAGCTCTCTCGACGCAGGACTCGGCTTGCTGAAGCGCGCACGGCAAGAGGCGAGGGGCGGCGACTGGTG
AGTACGCCAAAAATTTTGACTAGCGGAGGCTAGAAGGAGAGAGATGGGTGCGAGAGCGTCAGTATTAAGC
GGGGGAGAATTAGATCGCGATGGGAAAAAATTCGGTTAAGGCCAGGGGGAAAGAAAAAATATAAATTAAA
ACATATAGTATGGGCAAGCAGGGAGCTAGAACGATTCGCAGTTAATCCTGGCCTGTTAGAAACATCAGAA
GGCTGTAGACAAATACTGGGACAGCTACAACCATCCCTTCAGACAGGATCAGAAGAACTTAGATCATTAT
ATAATACAGTAGCAACCCTCTATTGTGTGCATCAAAGGATAGAGATAAAAGACACCAAGGAAGCTTTAGA
CAAGATAGAGGAAGAGCAAAACAAAAGTAAGACCACCGCACAGCAAGCGGCCGGCCGCTGATCTTCAGAC
CTGGAGGAGGAGATATGAGGGACAATTGGAGAAGTGAATTATATAAATATAAAGTAGTAAAAATTGAACC
ATTAGGAGTAGCACCCACCAAGGCAAAGAGAAGAGTGGTGCAGAGAGAAAAAAGAGCAGTGGGAATAGGA
GCTTTGTTCCTTGGGTTCTTGGGAGCAGCAGGAAGCACTATGGGCGCAGCGTCAATGACGCTGACGGTAC
AGGCCAGACAATTATTGTCTGGTATAGTGCAGCAGCAGAACAATTTGCTGAGGGCTATTGAGGCGCAACA
GCATCTGTTGCAACTCACAGTCTGGGGCATCAAGCAGCTCCAGGCAAGAATCCTGGCTGTGGAAAGATAC
CTAAAGGATCAACAGCTCCTGGGGATTTGGGGTTGCTCTGGAAAACTCATTTGCACCACTGCTGTGCCTT
GGAATGCTAGTTGGAGTAATAAATCTCTGGAACAGATTTGGAATCACACGACCTGGATGGAGTGGGACAG
AGAAATTAACAATTACACAAGCTTAATACACTCCTTAATTGAAGAATCGCAAAACCAGCAAGAAAAGAAT
GAACAAGAATTATTGGAATTAGATAAATGGGCAAGTTTGTGGAATTGGTTTAACATAACAAATTGGCTGT
GGTATATAAAATTATTCATAATGATAGTAGGAGGCTTGGTAGGTTTAAGAATAGTTTTTGCTGTACTTTC
TATAGTGAATAGAGTTAGGCAGGGATATTCACCATTATCGTTTCAGACCCACCTCCCAACCCCGAGGGGA
CCCGACAGGCCCGAAGGAATAGAAGAAGAAGGTGGAGAGAGAGACAGAGACAGATCCATTCGATTAGTGA
ACGGATCTCGACGGTATCGCCAAATGGCAGTATTCATCCACAATTTTAAAAGAAAAGGGGGGATTGGGGG
GTACAGTGCAGGGGAAAGAATAGTAGACATAATAGCAACAGACATACAAACTAAAGAATTACAAAAACAA
ATTACAAAAATTCAAAATTTTCGGGTTTATTACAGGGACAGCAGAGATCCAGTTTGGATCGATAAGCTTG
ATATCGAATTCCTGCAGCCCCGATAAAATAAAAGATTTTATTTAGTCTCCAGAAAAAGGGGGGAATGAAA
GACCCCACCTGTAGGTTTGGCAAGCTAGCTGCAGTAACGCCATTTTGCAAGGCATGGAAAAATACCAAAC
CAAGAATAGAGAAGTTCAGATCAAGGGCGGGTACATGAAAATAGCTAACGTTGGGCCAAACAGGATATCT
GCGGTGAGCAGTTTCGGCCCCGGCCCGGGGCCAAGAACAGATGGTCACCGCAGTTTCGGCCCCGGCCCGA
GGCCAAGAACAGATGGTCCCCAGATATGGCCCAACCCTCAGCAGTTTCTTAAGACCCATCAGATGTTTCC
AGGCTCCCCCAAGGACCTGAAATGACCCTGCGCCTTATTTGAATTAACCAATCAGCCTGCTTCTCGCTTC
TGTTCGCGCGCTTCTGCTTCCCGAGCTCTATAAAAGAGCTCACAACCCCTCACTCGGCGCGCCAGTCCTC
CGACAGACTGAGTCGCCCGGGGGGGATCTGGAGCTCTCGAGAATTCTCACGCGTCTGCAGGATATCAAGC
TTGCGGTACCGCGGGCCCGGGATCCACCGGTCGCCACCATGGCGCGTAAGGTCGATCTCACCTCCTGCGA
TCGCGAGCCGATCCACATCCCCGGCAGCATTCAGCCGTGCGGCTGCCTGCTAGCCTGCGACGCGCAGGCG
GTGCGGATCACGCGCATTACGGAAAATGCCGGCGCGTTCTTTGGACGCGAAACTCCGCGGGTCGGTGAGC
TACTCGCCGATTACTTCGGCGAGACCGAAGCCCATGCGCTGCGCAACGCACTGGCGCAGTCCTCCGATCC
AAAGCGACCGGCGCTGATCTTCGGTTGGCGCGACGGCCTGACCGGCCGCACCTTCGACATCTCACTGCAT
CGCCATGACGGTACATCGATCATCGAGTTCGAGCCTGCGGCGGCCGAACAGGCCGACAATCCGCTGCGGC
TGACGCGGCAGATCATCGCGCGCACCAAAGAACTGAAGTCGCTCGAAGAGATGGCCGCACGGGTGCCGCG
CTATCTGCAGGCGATGCTCGGCTATCACCGCGTGATGTTGTACCGCTTCGCGGACGACGGCTCCGGGATG
GTGATCGGCGAGGCGAAGCGCAGCGACCTCGAGAGCTTTCTCGGTCAGCACTTTCCGGCGTCGCTGGTCC
CGCAGCAGGCGCGGCTACTGTACTTGAAGAACGCGATCCGCGTGGTCTCGGATTCGCGCGGCATCAGCAG
CCGGATCGTGCCCGAGCACGACGCCTCCGGCGCCGCGCTCGATCTGTCGTTCGCGCACCTGCGCAGCATC
TCGCCCTGCCATCTCGAATTTCTGCGGAACATGGGCGTCAGCGCCTCGATGTCGCTGTCGATCATCATTG
ACGGCACGCTATGGGGATTGATCATCTGTCATCATTACGAGCCGCGTGCCGTGCCGATGGCGCAGCGCGT
CGCGGCCGAAATGTTCGCCGACTTCTTATCGCTGCACTTCACCGCCGCCCACCACCAACGCCTCGAGAAA
ATGTCCAAGGATGGTAAGAAAAAGAAGAAGAAGTCAAAAACCAAGTGTGTTATCATGTAAGCGGCCGCGA
CTCTAGAGTCGACCTGCAGGCATGCAAGCTTGATATCAAGCTTATCGATAATCAACCTCTGGATTACAAA
ATTTGTGAAAGATTGACTGGTATTCTTAACTATGTTGCTCCTTTTACGCTATGTGGATACGCTGCTTTAA
TGCCTTTGTATCATGCTATTGCTTCCCGTATGGCTTTCATTTTCTCCTCCTTGTATAAATCCTGGTTGCT
GTCTCTTTATGAGGAGTTGTGGCCCGTTGTCAGGCAACGTGGCGTGGTGTGCACTGTGTTTGCTGACGCA
ACCCCCACTGGTTGGGGCATTGCCACCACCTGTCAGCTCCTTTCCGGGACTTTCGCTTTCCCCCTCCCTA
TTGCCACGGCGGAACTCATCGCCGCCTGCCTTGCCCGCTGCTGGACAGGGGCTCGGCTGTTGGGCACTGA
CAATTCCGTGGTGTTGTCGGGGAAATCATCGTCCTTTCCTTGGCTGCTCGCCTGTGTTGCCACCTGGATT
CTGCGCGGGACGTCCTTCTGCTACGTCCCTTCGGCCCTCAATCCAGCGGACCTTCCTTCCCGCGGCCTGC
TGCCGGCTCTGCGGCCTCTTCCGCGTCTTCGCCTTCGCCCTCAGACGAGTCGGATCTCCCTTTGGGCCGC
CTCCCCGCATCGATACCGTCGACCTCGAGGGAATTAATTCGAGCTCGGTACCTTTAAGACCAATGACTTA
CAAGGCAGCTGTAGATCTTAGCCACTTTTTAAAAGAAAAGGGGGGACTGGAAGGGCTAATTCACTCCCAA
CGAAGACAAGATCTGCTTTTTGCTTGTACTGGGTCTCTCTGGTTAGACCAGATCTGAGCCTGGGAGCTCT
CTGGCTAACTAGGGAACCCACTGCTTAAGCCTCAATAAAGCTTGCCTTGAGTGCTTCAAGTAGTGTGTGC
CCGTCTGTTGTGTGACTCTGGTAACTAGAGATCCCTCAGACCCTTTTAGTCAGTGTGGAAAATCTCTAGC
AG
Features (pLannotate 1.2.2; 34 found; start..end, strand, type, name):
     24..42      -  promoter       SP6 promoter: promoter for bacteriophage SP6 RNA polymerase
    270..549     +  CDS            TcR (fragment): tetracycline efflux protein; tet; confers resistance to tetracycline
    550..598     -  misc_feature   bom (fragment): basis of mobility region from pBR322
    700..735     -  CDS            rop (fragment): Rop protein, which maintains plasmids at low copy number; rop
    830..934     +  promoter       AmpR promoter: bla
    935..1795    +  CDS            AmpR: β-lactamase; bla; confers resistance to ampicillin, carbenicillin, and related antibiotics
   1966..2554    +  rep_origin     ori: high-copy-number ColE1/pMB1/pBR322/pUC origin of replication
   2737..2793    +  CDS            lacI (fragment): lac repressor; lacI; The lac repressor binds to the lac operator to inhibit transcription in E. coli. This inhibition can be relieved by adding lactose or isopropyl-β-D-thiogalactopyranoside (IPTG).
   2800..3129    +  promoter       SV40 promoter: SV40 enhancer and early promoter
   3329..3448    +  CDS            gpt (fragment): XGPT_ECOLI - Also known as gpp, gxu. Experimental evidence at protein level: Swiss-Prot protein existence level 1. Purine salvage pathway enzyme that catalyzes the transfer of the ribosyl-5-phosphate group from 5-phospho-alpha-D-ribose 1- diphosphate (PRPP) to the N9 position of the 6-oxopurines guanine and xanthine to form the corresponding ribonucleotides GMP (guanosine 5'- monophosphate) and XMP (xanthosine 5'-monophosphate), with the release of PPi. To a lesser extent, also acts on hypoxanthine (PubMed:9100006, PubMed:3886014). Does not ribophosphorylate adenine (PubMed:3886014). From Esch
   3448..3783    +  CDS            gpt (fragment): XGPT_ECOLI - Also known as gpp, gxu. Experimental evidence at protein level: Swiss-Prot protein existence level 1. Purine salvage pathway enzyme that catalyzes the transfer of the ribosyl-5-phosphate group from 5-phospho-alpha-D-ribose 1- diphosphate (PRPP) to the N9 position of the 6-oxopurines guanine and xanthine to form the corresponding ribonucleotides GMP (guanosine 5'- monophosphate) and XMP (xanthosine 5'-monophosphate), with the release of PPi. To a lesser extent, also acts on hypoxanthine (PubMed:9100006, PubMed:3886014). Does not ribophosphorylate adenine (PubMed:3886014). From Esch
   3878..4183    +  CDS            frsA (fragment): FRSA_ECOLI - Also known as yafA. Experimental evidence at protein level: Swiss-Prot protein existence level 1. Catalyzes the hydrolysis of esters (PubMed:15808744). Displays esterase activity toward pNP-butyrate (PubMed:15808744). May stimulate mixed-acid fermentation by acting as a fermentation/respiration switch that down-regulates respiration and up- regulates fermentation rates (PubMed:15169777). From Escherichia coli (strain K12).
   4187..4261    +  CDS            small t antigen (fragment): SV40 (simian virus 40) small t antigen
   4263..4328    +  intron         small t intron: SV40 (simian virus 40) small t antigen intron
   4458..4478    +  CDS            SV40 NLS: nuclear localization signal of SV40 (simian virus 40) large T antigen
   4797..4880    +  CDS            large T antigen (fragment): large T antigen from SV40 (simian virus 40)
   4903..5037    +  polyA_signal   SV40 poly(A) signal: SV40 polyadenylation signal
   5204..5533    +  CDS            nef (fragment): NEF_HV1BR - Experimental evidence at protein level: Swiss-Prot protein existence level 1. Extracellular Nef protein targets CD4(+) T-lymphocytes for apoptosis by interacting with CXCR4 surface receptors (PubMed:14990729). From Human immunodeficiency virus type 1 group M subtype B (isolate BRU/LAI) (HIV-1).
   5581..5838    +  LTR            5' LTR (truncated): truncated 5' long terminal repeat (LTR) from HIV-1
   5885..6010    +  misc_feature   HIV-1 Ψ: packaging signal of human immunodeficiency virus type 1
   5994..6332    +  CDS            HIV-1 gag (fragment): gag protein from human immunodeficiency virus 1; gag
   6507..6740    +  misc_feature   RRE: The Rev response element (RRE) of HIV-1 allows for Rev-dependent mRNA export from the nucleus to the cytoplasm.
   7117..7217    +  CDS            Rev (fragment): human immunodeficiency virus 1 (HIV-1) Rev protein; rev; enhances nuclear export of unspliced and incompletely spliced viral mRNAs
   7254..7371    +  misc_feature   cPPT/CTS: central polypurine tract and central termination sequence of HIV-1
   7408..7440    -  misc_feature   MCS (fragment): pBluescript multiple cloning site
   7524..7931    +  promoter       SFFV promoter: spleen focus-forming virus long terminal repeat (LTR) promoter
   7984..8011    +  misc_feature   MCS (fragment): multiple cloning site
   8019..8951    +  CDS            iRFP670: iRFP670 is a basic (constitutively fluorescent) near ir fluorescent protein published in 2013, derived from Rhodopseudomonas palustris CGA009. It has low acid sensitivity. It requires the cofactor biliverdin for fluorescence.
   9031..9061    +  misc_feature   MCS (fragment): pUC18/19 multiple cloning site
   9062..9080    +  misc_feature   MCS (fragment): pBluescript multiple cloning site
   9080..9668    +  misc_feature   WPRE: woodchuck hepatitis virus posttranscriptional regulatory element
   9669..9691    +  misc_feature   MCS (fragment): pBluescript multiple cloning site
   9708..9776    +  CDS            nef (fragment): NEF_HV1Z2 - Experimental evidence at protein level: Swiss-Prot protein existence level 1. Extracellular Nef protein targets CD4(+) T-lymphocytes for apoptosis by interacting with CXCR4 surface receptors. From Human immunodeficiency virus type 1 group M subtype D (isolate Z2/CDC-Z34) (HIV-1).
   9778..10011   +  LTR            3' LTR (ΔU3): self-inactivating 3' long terminal repeat (LTR) from HIV-1
