[The description below was written by a language model from this plasmid's Addgene catalogue record and pLannotate feature annotations shown in this document.]
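Description:
pHR-iRFP670-CaaX is a self-inactivating HIV-1-based lentiviral transfer plasmid built on the pHR-SIN backbone for mammalian expression of a plasma-membrane-targeted near-infrared fluorescent marker. It is propagated in E. coli through a high-copy ColE1/pUC-type origin and selected with ampicillin via the bla gene. The bacterial portion also carries remnants typical of older pHR-type vectors: fragments of TcR, bom, rop and lacI, and an SV40 promoter followed by gpt fragments, SV40 small t intron and poly(A) sequences. These appear to be backbone legacy rather than parts of the payload.

The viral cassette runs from a 5' LTR annotated as truncated (preceded by a nef fragment) through the Ψ packaging signal with adjoining gag sequence, the Rev response element for Rev-dependent nuclear export of the genomic RNA, and the cPPT/CTS. It ends in a ΔU3 3' LTR, which leaves the integrated provirus without LTR promoter activity. Expression of the transgene therefore depends on the internal spleen focus-forming virus (SFFV) promoter, with a downstream WPRE to enhance transcript levels. The synthetic insert of about 1 kb, cloned between BamHI and NotI sites that remain intact, encodes iRFP670, a biliverdin-dependent bacteriophytochrome-derived fluorescent protein. It is fused at its C terminus to a CaaX prenylation motif. The feature table annotates only the iRFP670 coding region, so the CaaX segment presumably lies in the short unannotated stretch that follows. Lipid modification of this motif anchors the fluorophore to the plasma membrane. The construct serves to label the plasma membrane in transfected or lentivirally transduced cells, and the associated study concerns T-cell signalling with an optically controllable antigen receptor.
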