Addgene plasmid #170464: pHR-iRFP670-CaaX
Purpose: Expresses iRFP670 fluorophore targeted to the plasma membrane using a prenylation motif
Depositing lab: John James. Depositing organization: University of Warwick. Publication: Quantifying persistence in the T-cell signaling network using an optically controllable antigen receptor. Harris MJ, Fuyal M, James JR. Mol Syst Biol. 2021 May;17(5):e10091. doi: 10.15252/msb.202010091. PubMed 33988299.
Backbone
  Vector backbone: pHR-SIN
  Vector type: Mammalian Expression, Lentiviral
Growth in bacteria
  Bacterial resistance: Ampicillin, 100 μg/mL
  Growth temperature: 37°C
  Growth strain: NEB Stable
  Copy number: High Copy
Gene/Insert
  Gene/Insert name: iRFP670-CaaX
  Species: Synthetic
  Insert size (bp): 1002
  Promoter: SFFV
  Tag / fusion protein: CaaX (C terminal on insert)
  Cloning method: Restriction Enzyme; 5′ cloning site BamHI (not destroyed); 3′ cloning site NotI (not destroyed)
  Sequencing primers: 5′ cttctgttcgcgcgcttctgcttc; 3′ CCAGAGGTTGATTATCGATAAGC
Terms and licenses: Academic/Nonprofit Terms; Industry Terms: Not Available to Industry
How to cite: pHR-iRFP670-CaaX was a gift from John James (Addgene plasmid # 170464 ; http://n2t.net/addgene:170464 ; RRID:Addgene_170464)
